Addgene plasmid #128447: pSMPUW_6.11_M3_Ef1a-gateway-HA-SV40
Purpose: lentiviral destination vector with Ef1a promoter, C-terminal HA tag, and SV40 promoter
Depositing lab: Lindy Barrett. Depositing organization: Broad Institute.
Backbone
  Vector backbone: pSMPUW-eMCS
  Backbone manufacturer: Cell Biolabs, Inc
  Backbone size w/o insert (bp): 4796
  Vector type: Lentiviral
Growth in bacteria
  Bacterial resistance: Chloramphenicol and Kanamycin, 25 & 50 μg/mL
  Growth temperature: 30°C
  Growth strain: ccdB Survival
  Copy number: Low Copy
Gene/Insert
  Gene/Insert name: Ef1a promoter, C-terminal HA tag, and SV40 promoter
  Species: Synthetic
  Cloning method: Restriction Enzyme; 5′ cloning site Unknown (unknown if destroyed)
Terms and licenses: Academic/Nonprofit Terms; Industry Terms: Not Available to Industry
How to cite: pSMPUW_6.11_M3_Ef1a-gateway-HA-SV40 was a gift from Lindy Barrett (Addgene plasmid # 128447 ; http://n2t.net/addgene:128447 ; RRID:Addgene_128447)
