[The description below was written by a language model from this plasmid's Addgene catalogue record and pLannotate feature annotations shown in this document.]
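Description:
pSMPUW_6.11_M3_Ef1a-gateway-HA-SV40 is a lentiviral Gateway destination vector built on the pSMPUW-eMCS backbone, with a sequenced length of about 8.1 kb. It is maintained in E. coli through a ColE1/pUC-type origin (although the record lists it as low copy) and selected with kanamycin, conferred by the backbone aph(3')-Ia gene, together with chloramphenicol, conferred by the CmR gene inside the Gateway cassette. Because that cassette also carries the ccdB toxin gene, the empty vector has to be propagated in a ccdB-tolerant strain.

The viral genome is transcribed from a CMV enhancer/promoter fused to a truncated HIV-1 5' LTR, an arrangement typical of Tat-independent lentiviral vectors. This is followed by the Ψ packaging signal and the cPPT/CTS element. Downstream, the human EF-1α promoter sits directly in front of an attR1–CmR–ccdB–attR2 cassette. An LR recombination with an entry clone replaces the cassette with an open reading frame of interest, and loss of ccdB provides counter-selection for recombinants. An HA epitope sequence immediately after attR2 (annotated as a fragment of a 3xHA tag) is positioned to tag the inserted protein at its C-terminus, provided the entry clone lacks a stop codon.

SV40 early promoter fragments and the SV40 origin follow the tag, but no coding sequence is annotated between them and the WPRE, so the record does not state what this second promoter drives; it may be a position for adding a marker. The WPRE, which enhances transcript expression, and a second truncated LTR complete the viral unit. Additional SV40 promoter and poly(A) elements lie outside it. The vector is intended for producing lentivirus that constitutively expresses HA-tagged proteins in mammalian cells.
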