Features (pLannotate 1.2.2; 31 found; start..end, strand, type, name):
      1..304     +  enhancer       CMV enhancer: human cytomegalovirus immediate early enhancer
    305..508     +  promoter       CMV promoter: human cytomegalovirus (CMV) immediate early promoter
    522..702     +  LTR            5' LTR (truncated): truncated 5' long terminal repeat (LTR) from HIV-1
    749..873     +  misc_feature   HIV-1 Ψ: packaging signal of human immunodeficiency virus type 1
    908..1020    +  misc_feature   cPPT/CTS: central polypurine tract and central termination sequence of HIV-1
   1085..1151    +  CDS            small t antigen (fragment): SV40 (simian virus 40) small t antigen
   1158..2336    +  promoter       EF-1α promoter: strong constitutive promoter for human elongation factor EF-1α
   2346..2470    +  protein_bind   attR1: mutant version of attR; recombination site for the Gateway® LR reaction LR Clonase™
   2495..2525    +  promoter       lac UV5 promoter: E. coli lac promoter with an "up" mutation
   2549..2578    +  promoter       cat promoter (fragment): promoter of the E. coli cat gene encoding chloramphenicol acetyltransferase
   2579..3238    +  CDS            CmR: chloramphenicol acetyltransferase; cat; confers resistance to chloramphenicol
   3417..3575    +  CDS            ccdA (fragment): CCDA_ECO57 - Also known as H, letA. Experimental evidence at protein level: Swiss-Prot protein existence level 1. Antitoxin component of a type II toxin-antitoxin (TA) system which inhibits the post-segregational killing (PSK) of plasmid-free cells, also referred to as a plasmid addiction system. Binds to and blocks the activity of CcdB; will also remove bound CcdB protein from the CcdB-GyrA complex by forming a CcdA-CcdB complex, a process termed rejuvenation. Functions as a transcriptional corepressor for the ccdAB operon, repression also requires CcdB (By similarity). From Escherichia coli
   3580..3882    +  CDS            ccdB: CCDB_ECOLI - Also known as G, letB, letD. Experimental evidence at protein level: Swiss-Prot protein existence level 1. Toxic component of a type II toxin-antitoxin (TA) system, functioning in plasmid maintainence. Responsible for the post- segregational killing (PSK) of plasmid-free cells, also referred to as a plasmid addiction system. Half-life of over 2 hours. Cell killing by CcdB is accompanied by filamentation, defects in chromosome and plasmid segregation, defects in cell division, formation of anucleate cells, decreased DNA synthesis and plasmid loss. Interferes with the activity of DN
   3926..4050    -  protein_bind   attR2: mutant version of attR; recombination site for the Gateway® LR reaction LR Clonase™
   4052..4080    +  CDS            3xHA (fragment): three tandem HA epitope tags
   4122..4146    +  promoter       SV40 promoter (fragment): SV40 early promoter
   4147..4218    +  promoter       SV40 promoter (fragment): SV40 enhancer and early promoter
   4242..4377    +  rep_origin     SV40 ori: SV40 origin of replication
   4506..5094    +  misc_feature   WPRE: woodchuck hepatitis virus posttranscriptional regulatory element
   5089..5205    +  CDS            nef (fragment): NEF_SIVS4 - Experimental evidence at protein level: Swiss-Prot protein existence level 1. Interferes with TCR signaling from the cell membrane. Interacts with CD247/TCRZ (TCR zeta chain) and exert potent down- regulation of cell surface TCR/CD3 complexes. From Simian immunodeficiency virus (isolate F236/smH4) (SIV-sm) (Simian immunodeficiency virus sooty mangabey monkey).
   5216..5255    -  polyA_signal   SV40 poly(A) signal (fragment): SV40 polyadenylation signal
   5284..5464    +  LTR            5' LTR (truncated): truncated 5' long terminal repeat (LTR) from HIV-1
   5470..5506    +  promoter       SV40 promoter (fragment): SV40 early promoter
   5533..5743    +  promoter       SV40 promoter: SV40 early promoter
   5747..5830    +  CDS            large T antigen (fragment): large T antigen from SV40 (simian virus 40)
   5853..5974    +  polyA_signal   SV40 poly(A) signal: SV40 polyadenylation signal
   6197..6785    -  rep_origin     ori: high-copy-number ColE1/pMB1/pBR322/pUC origin of replication
   6957..7029    -  CDS            bla(M) (fragment): β-lactamase lacking the signal sequence; bla(M); allows cytosolic expression of β-lactamase
   7037..7076    -  terminator     fd terminator: central terminator from bacteriophage fd (Otsuka and Kunisawa, 1982)
   7086..7901    -  CDS            KanR: aminoglycoside phosphotransferase; aph(3')-Ia; confers resistance to kanamycin in bacteria or G418 (Geneticin®) in eukaryotes
   8044..8080    +  enhancer       CMV enhancer (fragment): human cytomegalovirus immediate early enhancer
>Addgene plasmid #128447 | pSMPUW_6.11_M3_Ef1a-gateway-HA-SV40 | addgene full sequence | sequence record 256451 | Addgene NGS Result
CGTTACATAACTTACGGTAAATGGCCCGCCTGGCTGACCGCCCAACGACCCCCGCCCATTGACGTCAATA
ATGACGTATGTTCCCATAGTAACGCCAATAGGGACTTTCCATTGACGTCAATGGGTGGAGTATTTACGGT
AAACTGCCCACTTGGCAGTACATCAAGTGTATCATATGCCAAGTACGCCCCCTATTGACGTCAATGACGG
TAAATGGCCCGCCTGGCATTATGCCCAGTACATGACCTTATGGGACTTTCCTACTTGGCAGTACATCTAC
GTATTAGTCATCGCTATTACCATGGTGATGCGGTTTTGGCAGTACATCAATGGGCGTGGATAGCGGTTTG
ACTCACGGGGATTTCCAAGTCTCCACCCCATTGACGTCAATGGGAGTTTGTTTTGGCACCAAAATCAACG
GGACTTTCCAAAATGTCGTAACAACTCCGCCCCATTGACGCAAATGGGCGGTAGGCGTGTACGGTGGGAG
GTCTATATAAGCAGAGCTGGTTTAGTGAACCGGGTCTCTCTGGTTAGACCAGATTTGAGCCTGGGAGCTC
TCTGGCTAACTAGGGAACCCACTGCTTAAGCCTCAATAAAGCTTGCCTTGAGTGCTTCAAGTAGTGTGTG
CCCGTCTGTTGTGTGACTCTGGTAACTAGAGATCCCTCAGACCCTTTTAGTCAGTGTGGAAAATCTCTAG
CAGTGGCGCCCGAACAGGGACCTGAAAGCGAAAGGGAAACCAGAGGAGCTCTCTCGACGCAGGACTCGGC
TTGCTGAAGCGCGCACGGCAAGAGGCGAGGGGCGGCGACTGCAGAGTACGCCAAAATTTTGACTAGCGGA
GGCTAGAAGGAGAGAGATGGGTGCGAGAGCGTCAGTATTAAGCGGGGGAAAATAGCGGCCGCCACAATTT
TAAAAGAAAAGGGGGGATTGGGGGGTACAGTGCAGGGGAAAGAATAGTAGACATAATAGCAACAGACATA
CAAACTAAAGAATTACAAAAACAAATTACAAAAATTCAAATTTTCGGGGGATCCGCGGAATTCGTCCACG
GTCCAATCTCGGTCCGAACGAGATATCTGCAAAGATGGATAAAGTTTTAAACAGAGAGGAATCTTTGCAG
CTAATGGACCTTCTAGGTCTTGAAAGGAGTGGGAATTGGCTCCGGTGCCCGTCAGTGGGCAGAGCGCACA
TCGCCCACAGTCCCCGAGAAGTTGGGGGGAGGGGTCGGCAATTGAACCGGTGCCTAGAGAAGGTGGCGCG
GGGTAAACTGGGAAAGTGATGTCGTGTACTGGCTCCGCCTTTTTCCCGAGGGTGGGGGAGAACCGTATAT
AAGTGCAGTAGTCGCCGTGAACGTTCTTTTTCGCAACGGGTTTGCCGCCAGAACACAGGTAAGTGCCGTG
TGTGGTTCCCGCGGGCCTGGCCTCTTTACGGGTTATGGCCCTTGCGTGCCTTGAATTACTTCCACCTGGC
TGCAGTACGTGATTCTTGATCCCGAGCTTCGGGTTGGAAGTGGGTGGGAGAGTTCGAGGCCTTGCGCTTA
AGGAGCCCCTTCGCCTCGTGCTTGAGTTGAGGCCTGGCCTGGGCGCTGGGGCCGCCGCGTGCGAATCTGG
TGGCACCTTCGCGCCTGTCTCGCTGCTTTCGATAAGTCTCTAGCCATTTAAAATTTTTGATGACCTGCTG
CGACGCTTTTTTTCTGGCAAGATAGTCTTGTAAATGCGGGCCAAGATCTGCACACTGGTATTTCGGTTTT
TGGGGCCGCGGGCGGCGACGGGGCCCGTGCGTCCCAGCGCACATGTTCGGCGAGGCGGGGCCTGCGAGCG
CGGCCACCGAGAATCGGACGGGGGTAGTCTCAAGCTGGCCGGCCTGCTCTGGTGCCTGGCCTCGCGCCGC
CGTGTATCGCCCCGCCCTGGGCGGCAAGGCTGGCCCGGTCGGCACCAGTTGCGTGAGCGGAAAGATGGCC
GCTTCCCGGCCCTGCTGCAGGGAGCTCAAAATGGAGGACGCGGCGCTCGGGAGAGCGGGCGGGTGAGTCA
CCCACACAAAGGAAAAGGGCCTTTCCGTCCTCAGCCGTCGCTTCATGTGACTCCACGGAGTACCGGGCGC
CGTCCAGGCACCTCGATTAGTTCTCGAGCTTTTGGAGTACGTCGTCTTTAGGTTGGGGGGAGGGGTTTTA
TGCGATGGAGTTTCCCCACACTGAGTGGGTGGAGACTGAAGTTAGGCCAGCTTGGCACTTGATGTAATTC
TCCTTGGAATTTGCCCTTTTTGAGTTTGGATCTTGGTTCATTCTCAAGCCTCAGACAGTGGTTCAAAGTT
TTTTTCTTCCATTTCAGGTGTCGTGAGGCGCGCCAACAAGTTTGTACAAAAAAGCTGAACGAGAAACGTA
AAATGATATAAATATCAATATATTAAATTAGATTTTGCATAAAAAACAGACTACATAATACTGTAAAACA
CAACATATCCAGTCACTATGGCGGCCGCATTAGGCACCCCAGGCTTTACACTTTATGCTTCCGGCTCGTA
TAATGTGTGGATTTTGAGTTAGGATCCGTCGAGATTTTCAGGAGCTAAGGAAGCTAAAATGGAGAAAAAA
ATCACTGGATATACCACCGTTGATATATCCCAATGGCATCGTAAAGAACATTTTGAGGCATTTCAGTCAG
TTGCTCAATGTACCTATAACCAGACCGTTCAGCTGGATATTACGGCCTTTTTAAAGACCGTAAAGAAAAA
TAAGCACAAGTTTTATCCGGCCTTTATTCACATTCTTGCCCGCCTGATGAATGCTCATCCGGAATTCCGT
ATGGCAATGAAAGACGGTGAGCTGGTGATATGGGATAGTGTTCACCCTTGTTACACCGTTTTCCATGAGC
AAACTGAAACGTTTTCATCGCTCTGGAGTGAATACCACGACGATTTCCGGCAGTTTCTACACATATATTC
GCAAGATGTGGCGTGTTACGGTGAAAACCTGGCCTATTTCCCTAAAGGGTTTATTGAGAATATGTTTTTC
GTCTCAGCCAATCCCTGGGTGAGTTTCACCAGTTTTGATTTAAACGTGGCCAATATGGACAACTTCTTCG
CCCCCGTTTTCACCATGGGCAAATATTATACGCAAGGCGACAAGGTGCTGATGCCGCTGGCGATTCAGGT
TCATCATGCCGTTTGTGATGGCTTCCATGTCGGCAGAATGCTTAATGAATTACAACAGTACTGCGATGAG
TGGCAGGGCGGGGCGTAAAGATCTGGATCCGGCTTACTAAAAGCCAGATAACAGTATGCGTATTTGCGCG
CTGATTTTTGCGGTATAAGAATATATACTGATATGTATACCCGAAGTATGTCAAAAAGAGGTATGCTATG
AAGCAGCGTATTACAGTGACAGTTGACAGCGACAGCTATCAGTTGCTCAAGGCATATATGATGTCAATAT
CTCCGGTCTGGTAAGCACAACCATGCAGAATGAAGCCCGTCGTCTGCGTGCCGAACGCTGGAAAGCGGAA
AATCAGGAAGGGATGGCTGAGGTCGCCCGGTTTATTGAAATGAACGGCTCTTTTGCTGACGAGAACAGGG
GCTGGTGAAATGCAGTTTAAGGTTTACACCTATAAAAGAGAGAGCCGTTATCGTCTGTTTGTGGATGTAC
AGAGTGATATTATTGACACGCCCGGGCGACGGATGGTGATCCCCCTGGCCAGTGCACGTCTGCTGTCAGA
TAAAGTCTCCCGTGAACTTTACCCGGTGGTGCATATCGGGGATGAAAGCTGGCGCATGATGACCACCGAT
ATGGCCAGTGTGCCGGTCTCCGTTATCGGGGAAGAAGTGGCTGATCTCAGCCACCGCGAAAATGACATCA
AAAACGCCATTAACCTGATGTTCTGGGGAATATAAATGTCAGGCTCCCTTATACACAGCCAGTCTGCAGG
TCGACCATAGTGACTGGATATGTTGTGTTTTACAGTATTATGTAGTCTGTTTTTTATGCAAAATCTAATT
TAATATATTGATATTTATATCATTTTACGTTTCTCGTTCAGCTTTCTTGTACAAAGTGGTTTACCCATAC
GATGTTCCAGATTACGCTTAGTAATGAACCTTAGGAGCCAACAGCTAAGCACACACTTCGAATGCATCTC
AATTAGTCAGCAACCAGGTGTGGAAAGTCCCCAGGCTCCCCAGCAGGCAGAAGTATGCAAAGCATGCGTC
TCAATTAGTCAGCAACCATAGTCCCGCCCCTAACTCCGCCCATCCCGCCCCTAACTCCGCCCAGTTCCGC
CCATTCTCCGCCCCATGGCTGACTAATTTTTTTTATTTATGCAGAGGCCGAGGCCGCCTCGGCCTCTGAG
CTATTCCAGAAGTAGTGAGGAGGCTTTTTTGGAGGCCTAGGCTTTTGCAAAAAGCTTTCTAGAGGTACCA
CCGGAGCTTATTTAAATACACAATTAATTAACACAAATACGCGTATCTGCAGTCGACTTTGCCAGACCGG
AGTCCGAACACAGCTCTTCCAGCATAATCAACCTCTGGATTACAAAATTTGTGAAAGATTGACTGGTATT
CTTAACTATGTTGCTCCTTTTACGCTATGTGGATACGCTGCTTTAATGCCTTTGTATCATGCTATTGCTT
CCCGTATGGCTTTCATTTTCTCCTCCTTGTATAAATCCTGGTTGCTGTCTCTTTATGAGGAGTTGTGGCC
CGTTGTCAGGCAACGTGGCGTGGTGTGCACTGTGTTTGCTGACGCAACCCCCACTGGTTGGGGCATTGCC
ACCACCTGTCAGCTCCTTTCCGGGACTTTCGCTTTCCCCCTCCCTATTGCCACGGCGGAACTCATCGCCG
CCTGCCTTGCCCGCTGCTGGACAGGGGCTCGGCTGTTGGGCACTGACAATTCCGTGGTGTTGTCGGGGAA
ATCATCGTCCTTTCCTTGGCTGCTCGCCTGTGTTGCCACCTGGATTCTGCGCGGGACGTCCTTCTGCTAC
GTCCCTTCGGCCCTCAATCCAGCGGACCTTCCTTCCCGCGGCCTGCTGCCGGCTCTGCGGCCTCTTCCGC
GTCTTCGCCTTCGCCCTCAGACGAGTCGGATCTCCCTTTGGGCCGCCTCCCCGCTTAGTACTGGTACCTT
TAAGACCAATGACTTACAAGGCAGCTGTAGATCTTAGCCACTTTTTAAAAGAAAAGGGGGGACTGGAAGG
GCTAATTCACTCCCAACGAAGACAAGATTCCGGAATTTATTTGTGAAATTTGTGATGCTATTGCTTTATT
TGTAAACCGGTGCAGCTGCTTTTTGCCTGTACTGGGTCTCTCTGGTTAGACCAGATCTGAGCCTGGGAGC
TCTCTGGCTAACTAGGGAACCCACTGCTTAAGCCTCAATAAAGCTTGCCTTGAGTGCTTCAAGTAGTGTG
TGCCCGTCTGTTGTGTGACTCTGGTAACTAGAGATCCCTCAGACCCTTTTAGTCAGTGTGGAAAATCTCT
AGCATCTAGAGTATGCAAAGCATGCATCTCAATTAGTCAGCAACCAGGTGTGGAAAGTCCCCAGGCTCCC
CAGCAGGCAGAAGTATGCAAAGCATGCATCTCAATTAGTCAGCAACCATAGTCCCGCCCCTAACTCCGCC
CATCCCGCCCCTAACTCCGCCCAGTTCCGCCCATTCTCCGCCCCATGGCTGACTAATTTTTTTTATTTAT
GCAGAGGCCGAGGCCGCCTCGGCCTCTGAGCTATTCCAGAAGTAGTGAGGAGGCTTTTTTGGAGGCCTAG
GCTAGAGATCATAATCAGCCATACCACATTTGTAGAGGTTTTACTTGCTTTAAAAAACCTCCCACACCTC
CCCCTGAACCTGAAACATAAAATGAATGCAATTGTTGTTGTTAACTTGTTTATTGCAGCTTATAATGGTT
ACAAATAAAGCAATAGCATCACAAATTTCACAAATAAAGCATTTTTTTCACTGCATTCTAGTTGTGGTTT
GTCCAAACTCATCAATGTATCTTATCATGTCTGCTAGCTGAGCGGGCTTTTTTTTCTTAGGCCTTCTTCC
GCTTCCTCGCTCACTGACTCGCTGCGCTCGGTCGTTCGGCTGCGGCGAGCGGTATCAGCTCACTCAAAGG
CGGTAATACGGTTATCCACAGAATCAGGGGATAACGCAGGAAAGAACATGTGAGCAAAAGGCCAGCAAAA
GGCCAGGAACCGTAAAAAGGCCGCGTTGCTGGCGTTTTTCCATAGGCTCCGCCCCCCTGACGAGCATCAC
AAAAATCGACGCTCAAGTCAGAGGTGGCGAAACCCGACAGGACTATAAAGATACCAGGCGTTTCCCCCTG
GAAGCTCCCTCGTGCGCTCTCCTGTTCCGACCCTGCCGCTTACCGGATACCTGTCCGCCTTTCTCCCTTC
GGGAAGCGTGGCGCTTTCTCATAGCTCACGCTGTAGGTATCTCAGTTCGGTGTAGGTCGTTCGCTCCAAG
CTGGGCTGTGTGCACGAACCCCCCGTTCAGCCCGACCGCTGCGCCTTATCCGGTAACTATCGTCTTGAGT
CCAACCCGGTAAGACACGACTTATCGCCACTGGCAGCAGCCACTGGTAACAGGATTAGCAGAGCGAGGTA
TGTAGGCGGTGCTACAGAGTTCTTGAAGTGGTGGCCTAACTACGGCTACACTAGAAGAACAGTATTTGGT
ATCTGCGCTCTGCTGAAGCCAGTTACCTTCGGAAAAAGAGTTGGTAGCTCTTGATCCGGCAAACAAACCA
CCGCTGGTAGCGGTGGTTTTTTTGTTTGCAAGCAGCAGATTACGCGCAGAAAAAAAGGATCTCAAGAAGA
TCCTTTGATCTTTTCTACGGGGTCTGACGCTCAGTGGAACGAAAACTCACGTTAAGGGATTTTGGTCATG
AGATTATCAAAAAGGATCTTCACCTAGATCCTTTTAAATTAAAAATGAAGTTTTAAATCAATCTAAAGTA
TATATGAGTAAACTTGGTCTGACAGTTACCAATGCTTAATCAGTGAGGCACCTATCTCAGCGATCTGTCT
ATTTCGTTCATCCATAGTTGCCTGACTCCTGCGCAGTCCAAAAAAAAAGGCTCCAAAAGGAGCCTTTAAT
TGTATCGGTGGGCCCTTAGAAAAACTCATCGAGCATCAAATGAAACTGCAATTTATTCATATCAGGATTA
TCAATACCATATTTTTGAAAAAGCCGTTTCTGTAATGAAGGAGAAAACTCACCGAGGCAGTTCCATAGGA
TGGCAAGATCCTGGTATCGGTCTGCGATTCCGACTCGTCCAACATCAATACAACCTATTAATTTCCCCTC
GTCAAAAATAAGGTTATCAAGTGAGAAATCACCATGAGTGACGACTGAATCCGGTGAGAATGGCAAAAGC
TTATGCATTTCTTTCCAGACTTGTTCAACAGGCCAGCCATTACGCTCGTCATCAAAATCACTCGCATCAA
CCAAACCGTTATTCATTCGTGATTGCGCCTGAGCGAGACGAAATACGCGATCGCTGTTAAAAGGACAATT
ACAAACAGGAATCGAATGCAACCGGCGCAGGAACACTGCCAGCGCATCAACAATATTTTCACCTGAATCA
GGATATTCTTCTAATACCTGGAATGCTGTTTTCCCGGGGATCGCAGTGGTGAGTAACCATGCATCATCAG
GAGTACGGATAAAATGCTTGATGGTCGGAAGAGGCATAAATTCCGTCAGCCAGTTTAGTCTGACCATCTC
ATCTGTAACATCATTGGCAACGCTACCTTTGCCATGTTTCAGAAACAACTCTGGCGCATCGGGCTTCCCA
TACAATCGATAGATTGTCGCACCTGATTGCCCGACATTATCGCGAGCCCATTTATACCCATATAAATCAG
CATCCATGTTGGAATTTAATCGCGGCCTCGAGCAAGACGTTTCCCGTTGAATATGGCTCATAACACCCCT
TGTATTACTGTTTATGTAAGCAGACAGTTTTATTGTTCATGATGATATATTTTTATCTTGTGCAATGTAA
CATCAGAGATTTTGAGACACAACGTGGTTTAAACAAATAGTCAAAAGCCTCCGGGCGACTAGTCGGGGTC
ATTAGTTCATAGCCCATATATGGAGTTCCG
